Addgene plasmid #36275: pHE-2
Depositing lab: Christian Raetz. Depositing organization: Duke University. Publication: Interchangeable domains in the Kdo transferases of Escherichia coli and Haemophilus influenzae. Chung HS, Raetz CR. Biochemistry. 2010 May 18;49(19):4126-37. 10.1021/bi100343e PubMed 20394418.
Backbone
  Vector backbone: pBAD33.1
Growth in bacteria
  Bacterial resistance: Chloramphenicol, 25 μg/mL
  Growth temperature: 37°C
  Growth strain: XL1 Blue
  Copy number: Unknown
Gene/Insert
  Gene/Insert name: HE-2
Terms and licenses: Academic/Nonprofit Terms; Industry Terms: Not Available to Industry
How to cite: pHE-2 was a gift from Christian Raetz (Addgene plasmid # 36275 ; http://n2t.net/addgene:36275 ; RRID:Addgene_36275)
