[The description below was written by a language model from this plasmid's Addgene catalogue record and pLannotate feature annotations shown in this document.]
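Description:
pHE-2 is an arabinose-inducible bacterial expression plasmid built on the pBAD33.1 backbone for use in Escherichia coli. It replicates from the medium-copy p15A origin, which is compatible with ColE1-type plasmids in the same cell, and is selected with chloramphenicol through a cat gene driven by its own promoter. An f1 phage origin is also present. The feature table additionally picks up several backbone remnants that are only fragments: pieces of β-lactamase with its promoter spanning the sequence junction, a short tetracycline-resistance fragment, partial ColE1 and RSF origin matches, and a piece of IS1. The record lists only chloramphenicol as the resistance.

The expression cassette consists of the divergently transcribed araC regulator and the araBAD promoter, followed by polylinker remnants, a strong ribosome binding site from phage T7 gene 10, the insert open reading frame of roughly 1.3 kb, and then a 5S rRNA segment with the rrnB T1 and T2 terminators. AraC keeps the promoter repressed without L-arabinose and activates it when the sugar is added, giving titratable expression.

The insert is named HE-2, and the automated annotation matches it to E. coli K-12 waaA (kdtA), the Kdo transferase that adds two Kdo residues from CMP-Kdo to the lipid IV(A) precursor during lipopolysaccharide biosynthesis. The associated publication concerns interchangeable domains between the E. coli and Haemophilus influenzae Kdo transferases, so the name suggests a chimeric enzyme combining portions of both. However, the record does not state the composition or domain boundaries of the insert. No epitope or purification tags are annotated. The plasmid is presumably suited to regulated expression of this transferase variant for functional or complementation studies.
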