Features (pLannotate 1.2.2; 21 found; start..end, strand, type, name):
      1..295     +  CDS            bla(M) (fragment): β-lactamase lacking the signal sequence; bla(M); allows cytosolic expression of β-lactamase
    338..793     +  rep_origin     f1 ori (sequence partly withheld): f1 bacteriophage origin of replication; arrow indicates direction of (+) strand synthesis
    904..1137    +  rep_origin     ori (fragment): high-copy-number ColE1/pMB1/pBR322/pUC origin of replication
   1348..2007    -  CDS            CmR: chloramphenicol acetyltransferase; cat; confers resistance to chloramphenicol
   2008..2110    -  promoter       cat promoter: promoter of the E. coli cat gene encoding chloramphenicol acetyltransferase
   2231..2374    +  mobile_element IS1 (fragment): prokaryotic transposable element IS1
   2493..2548    -  rep_origin     RSF ori (fragment): Plasmids containing the RSF 1030 origin of replication can be propagated in E. coli cells that contain additional plasmids with compatible origins.
   2636..3181    -  rep_origin     p15A ori: Plasmids containing the medium-copy-number p15A origin of replication can be propagated in E. coli cells that contain a second plasmid with the ColE1 origin.
   3214..3334    -  CDS            TcR (fragment): tetracycline efflux protein; tet; confers resistance to tetracycline
   3344..3362    +  promoter       tet promoter (fragment): E. coli promoter for tetracycline efflux protein gene
   3452..4330    -  CDS            araC: L-arabinose regulatory protein; araC
   4357..4641    +  promoter       araBAD promoter: araBAD; promoter of the L-arabinose operon of E. coli; the araC regulatory gene is transcribed in the opposite direction (Guzman et al., 1995)
   4662..4693    +  misc_feature   MCS (fragment): pUC18/19 multiple cloning site
   4695..4727    +  misc_feature   MCS (fragment): pUC18/19 multiple cloning site
   4734..4756    +  RBS            RBS: efficient ribosome binding site from bacteriophage T7 gene 10 (Olins and Rangwala, 1989)
   4764..6044    +  CDS            waaA: KDTA_ECOLI - Also known as kdtA. Experimental evidence at protein level: Swiss-Prot protein existence level 1. Involved in lipopolysaccharide (LPS) biosynthesis. Catalyzes the transfer of two 3-deoxy-D-manno-octulosonate (Kdo) residues from CMP-Kdo to lipid IV(A), the tetraacyldisaccharide-1,4'-bisphosphate precursor of lipid A. From Escherichia coli (strain K12).
   6137..6252    +  ncRNA          5S rRNA: Accession: RF00001 - 5S ribosomal RNA
   6256..6342    +  terminator     rrnB T1 terminator: Escherichia coli rrnB; transcription terminator T1 from the E. coli rrnB gene
   6434..6461    +  terminator     rrnB T2 terminator: transcription terminator T2 from the E. coli rrnB gene
   6480..6571    +  promoter       AmpR promoter: bla
   6572..6691    +  CDS            AmpR (fragment): β-lactamase; bla; confers resistance to ampicillin, carbenicillin, and related antibiotics
>Addgene plasmid #36275 | pHE-2 | depositor full sequence | sequence record 45417 | pHE-2 sequence 6691 bps
GCAAACTATTAACTGGCGAACTACTTACTCTAGCTTCCCGGCAACAATTAATAGACTGGATGGAGGCGGA
TAAAGTTGCAGGACCACTTCTGCGCTCGGCCCTTCCGGCTGGCTGGTTTATTGCTGATAAATCTGGAGCC
GGTGAGCGTGGGTCTCGCGGTATCATTGCAGCACTGGGGCCAGATGGTAAGCCCTCCCGTATCGTAGTTA
TCTACACGACGGGGAGTCAGGCAACTATGGATGAACGAAATAGACAGATCGCTGAGATAGGTGCCTCACT
GATTAAGCATTGGTAACTGTCAGACCAAGTTTACTCATATATACTTTAGATTGATT
[125 nt withheld, positions 337-461]
C
[141 nt withheld, positions 463-603]
CCTTTGACGTTGGAGTCCACGTTCTTTAATAGTGGACTCTTGTTCCAAACTTGAACAACACTCAACCCTA
TCTCGGGCTATTCTTTTGATTTATAAGGGATTTTGCCGATTTCGGCCTATTGGTTAAAAAATGAGCTGAT
TTAACAAAAATTTAACGCGAATTTTAACAAAATATTAACGTTTACAATTTAAAAGGATCTAGGTGAAGAT
CCTTTTTGATAATCTCATGACCAAAATCCCTTAACGTGAGTTTTCGTTCCACTGAGCGTCAGACCCCGTA
GAAAAGATCAAAGGATCTTCTTGAGATCCTTTTTTTCTGCGCGTAATCTGCTGCTTGCAAACAAAAAAAC
CACCGCTACCAGCGGTGGTTTGTTTGCCGGATCAAGAGCTACCAACTCTTTTTCCGAAGGTAACTGGCTT
CAGCAGAGCGCAGATACCAAATACTGTCCTTCTAGTGTAGCCGTAGTTAGGCCACCACTTCAAGAACTCT
GTAGCACCGCCTACATACCTCGCTCTGCTAATCCTGTTACCAGTCAGGCATTTGAGAAGCACACGGTCAC
ACTGCTTCCGGTAGTCAATAAACCGGTAAACCAGCAATAGACATAAGCGGCTATTTAACGACCCTGCCCT
GAACCGACGACCGGGTCGAATTTGCTTTCGAATTTCTGCCATTCATCCGCTTATTATCACTTATTCAGGC
GTAGCACCAGGCGTTTAAGGGCACCAATAACTGCCTTAAAAAAATTACGCCCCGCCCTGCCACTCATCGC
AGTACTGTTGTAATTCATTAAGCATTCTGCCGACATGGAAGCCATCACAGACGGCATGATGAACCTGAAT
CGCCAGCGGCATCAGCACCTTGTCGCCTTGCGTATAATATTTGCCCATGGTGAAAACGGGGGCGAAGAAG
TTGTCCATATTGGCCACGTTTAAATCAAAACTGGTGAAACTCACCCAGGGATTGGCTGAGACGAAAAACA
TATTCTCAATAAACCCTTTAGGGAAATAGGCCAGGTTTTCACCGTAACACGCCACATCTTGCGAATATAT
GTGTAGAAACTGCCGGAAATCGTCGTGGTATTCACTCCAGAGCGATGAAAACGTTTCAGTTTGCTCATGG
AAAACGGTGTAACAAGGGTGAACACTATCCCATATCACCAGCTCACCGTCTTTCATTGCCATACGGAATT
CCGGATGAGCATTCATCAGGCGGGCAAGAATGTGAATAAAGGCCGGATAAAACTTGTGCTTATTTTTCTT
TACGGTCTTTAAAAAGGCCGTAATATCCAGCTGAACGGTCTGGTTATAGGTACATTGAGCAACTGACTGA
AATGCCTCAAAATGTTCTTTACGATGCCATTGGGATATATCAACGGTGGTATATCCAGTGATTTTTTTCT
CCATTTTAGCTTCCTTAGCTCCTGAAAATCTCGATAACTCAAAAAATACGCCCGGTAGTGATCTTATTTC
ATTATGGTGAAAGTTGGAACCTCTTACGTGCCGATCAACGTCTCATTTTCGCCAAAAGTTGGCCCAGGGC
TTCCCGGTATCAACAGGGACACCAGGATTTATTTATTCTGCGAAGTGATCTTCCGTCACAGGTATTTATT
CGGCGCAAAGTGCGTCGGGTGATGCTGCCAACTTACTGATTTAGTGTATGATGGTGTTTTTGAGGTGCTC
CAGTGGCTTCTGTTTCTATCAGCTGTCCCTCCTGTTCAGCTACTGACGGGGTGGTGCGTAACGGCAAAAG
CACCGCCGGACATCAGCGCTAGCGGAGTGTATACTGGCTTACTATGTTGGCACTGATGAGGGTGTCAGTG
AAGTGCTTCATGTGGCAGGAGAAAAAAGGCTGCACCGGTGCGTCAGCAGAATATGTGATACAGGATATAT
TCCGCTTCCTCGCTCACTGACTCGCTACGCTCGGTCGTTCGACTGCGGCGAGCGGAAATGGCTTACGAAC
GGGGCGGAGATTTCCTGGAAGATGCCAGGAAGATACTTAACAGGGAAGTGAGAGGGCCGCGGCAAAGCCG
TTTTTCCATAGGCTCCGCCCCCCTGACAAGCATCACGAAATCTGACGCTCAAATCAGTGGTGGCGAAACC
CGACAGGACTATAAAGATACCAGGCGTTTCCCCCTGGCGGCTCCCTCGTGCGCTCTCCTGTTCCTGCCTT
TCGGTTTACCGGTGTCATTCCGCTGTTATGGCCGCGTTTGTCTCATTCCACGCCTGACACTCAGTTCCGG
GTAGGCAGTTCGCTCCAAGCTGGACTGTATGCACGAACCCCCCGTTCAGTCCGACCGCTGCGCCTTATCC
GGTAACTATCGTCTTGAGTCCAACCCGGAAAGACATGCAAAAGCACCACTGGCAGCAGCCACTGGTAATT
GATTTAGAGGAGTTAGTCTTGAAGTCATGCGCCGGTTAAGGCTAAACTGAAAGGACAAGTTTTGGTGACT
GCGCTCCTCCAAGCCAGTTACCTCGGTTCAAAGAGTTGGTAGCTCAGAGAACCTTCGAAAAACCGCCCTG
CAAGGCGGTTTTTTCGTTTTCAGAGCAAGAGATTACGCGCAGACCAAAACGATCTCAAGAAGATCATCTT
ATTAATCAGATAAAATATTTGCTCATGAGCCCGAAGTGGCGAGCCCGATCTTCCCCATCGGTGATGTCGG
CGATATAGGCGCCAGCAACCGCACCTGTGGCGCCGGTGATGCCGGCCACGATGCGTCCGGCGTAGAGGAT
CTGCTCATGTTTGACAGCTTATCATCGATGCATAATGTGCCTGTCAAATGGACGAAGCAGGGATTCTGCA
AACCCTATGCTACTCCGTCAAGCCGTCAATTGTCTGATTCGTTACCAATTATGACAACTTGACGGCTACA
TCATTCACTTTTTCTTCACAACCGGCACGGAACTCGCTCGGGCTGGCCCCGGTGCATTTTTTAAATACCC
GCGAGAAATAGAGTTGATCGTCAAAACCAACATTGCGACCGACGGTGGCGATAGGCATCCGGGTGGTGCT
CAAAAGCAGCTTCGCCTGGCTGATACGTTGGTCCTCGCGCCAGCTTAAGACGCTAATCCCTAACTGCTGG
CGGAAAAGATGTGACAGACGCGACGGCGACAAGCAAACATGCTGTGCGACGCTGGCGATATCAAAATTGC
TGTCTGCCAGGTGATCGCTGATGTACTGACAAGCCTCGCGTACCCGATTATCCATCGGTGGATGGAGCGA
CTCGTTAATCGCTTCCATGCGCCGCAGTAACAATTGCTCAAGCAGATTTATCGCCAGCAGCTCCGAATAG
CGCCCTTCCCCTTGCCCGGCGTTAATGATTTGCCCAAACAGGTCGCTGAAATGCGGCTGGTGCGCTTCAT
CCGGGCGAAAGAACCCCGTATTGGCAAATATTGACGGCCAGTTAAGCCATTCATGCCAGTAGGCGCGCGG
ACGAAAGTAAACCCACTGGTGATACCATTCGCGAGCCTCCGGATGACGACCGTAGTGATGAATCTCTCCT
GGCGGGAACAGCAAAATATCACCCGGTCGGCAAACAAATTCTCGTCCCTGATTTTTCACCACCCCCTGAC
CGCGAATGGTGAGATTGAGAATATAACCTTTCATTCCCAGCGGTCGGTCGATAAAAAAATCGAGATAACC
GTTGGCCTCAATCGGCGTTAAACCCGCCACCAGATGGGCATTAAACGAGTATCCCGGCAGCAGGGGATCA
TTTTGCGCTTCAGCCATACTTTTCATACTCCCGCCATTCAGAGAAGAAACCAATTGTCCATATTGCATCA
GACATTGCCGTCACTGCGTCTTTTACTGGCTCTTCTCGCTAACCAAACCGGTAACCCCGCTTATTAAAAG
CATTCTGTAACAAAGCGGGACCAAAGCCATGACAAAAACGCGTAACAAAAGTGTCTATAATCACGGCAGA
AAAGTCCACATTGATTATTTGCACGGCGTCACACTTTGCTATGCCATAGCATTTTTATCCATAAGATTAG
CGGATCCTACCTGACGCTTTTTATCGCAACTCTCTACTGTTTCTCCATACCCGTTTTTTTGGGCTAGCGA
ATTCGAGCTCGGTACCCGGGGATCCGCTAGCGAATTCGAGCTCGGTACCCGGGGATCCTCTAGAAATAAT
TTTGTTTAACTTTAAGAAGGAGATATACATATGTGGCGTTTTTTTTATACCAGCTTGCTTTTAATTTGCC
AGCCGTTGATATTGTGTTTTATTGGCTTGCTCAGTGTTAAATCTCCACGTTATCGTCAGCGTTTGGCTGA
ACGTTATGGTTTTTATGGCAATGCGTCTTGCCCACCACCACAAGGGATCTTTATCCACGCAGCCTCCGTA
GGGGAAGTGATTGCTGCGACACCGCTGGTTCGTCAATTGCAACAAGATTATCCACATTTATCCATTACTT
TTACGACTTTTACGCCCACAGGTTCAGAGCGCGTCAAAGCCACTTTTGGAGATAGTGTTTTTCATTATTA
TCTCCCCCTTGATTTACCTTTTTCGATCCATCGTTTTATTAATTTTGTACAACCTAAATTATGTATCGTG
ATGGAAACCGAACTATGGCCTAACCTGATTGCGGCGCTACATAAACGTAAAATTCCGCTGGTGATCGCTA
ACGCGCGACTCTCTGCCCGCTCGGCCGCAGGTTATGCCAAACTGGGTAAATTCGTCCGTCGCTTGCTGCG
TCGTATTACGCTGATTGCTGCGCAAAATGAAGAAGATGGTGCACGTTTTGTGGCGCTGGGCGCAAAAAAT
AATCAGGTGACCGTTACCGGTAGCCTGAAATTCGATATTTCTGTAACGCCGCAGTTGGCTGCTAAAGCCG
TGACGCTGCGCCGCCAGTGGGCACCACACCGCCCGGTATGGATTGCCACCAGCACTCACGAAGGCGAAGA
GAGTGTGGTGATCGCCGCACATCAGGCATTGTTACAGCAATTCCCGAATTTATTGCTCATCCTGGTACCC
CGTCATCCGGAACGCTTCCCGGATGCGATTAACCTTGTCCGCCAGGCTGGACTAAGCTATATCACACGCT
CTTCAGGGGAAGTCCCCTCCACCAGCACGCAGGTTGTGGTTGGCGATACGATGGGCGAGTTGATGTTACT
GTATGGCATTGCCGATCTCGCCTTTGTTGGCGGTTCACTGGTTGAACGTGGTGGGCATAATCCGCTGGAA
GCTGCCGCACACGCTATTCCGGTATTGATGGGGCCGCATACTTTTAACTTTAAAGACATTTGCGCGCGGC
TGGAGCAGGCAAGCGGGCTGATTACCGTTACCGATGCCACTACGCTTGCAAAAGAGGTTTCCTCTTTACT
CACCGACGCCGATTACCGTAGTTTCTATGGCCGTCATGCCGTTGAAGTACTGTATCAAAACCAGGGCGCG
CTACAGCGTCTGCTTCAACTGCTGGAACCTTACCTGCCACCGAAAACGCATTGAAAGCTTGGCTGTTTTG
GCGGATGAGAGAAGATTTTCAGCCTGATACAGATTAAATCAGAACGCAGAAGCGGTCTGATAAAACAGAA
TTTGCCTGGCGGCAGTAGCGCGGTGGTCCCACCTGACCCCATGCCGAACTCAGAAGTGAAACGCCGTAGC
GCCGATGGTAGTGTGGGGTCTCCCCATGCGAGAGTAGGGAACTGCCAGGCATCAAATAAAACGAAAGGCT
CAGTCGAAAGACTGGGCCTTTCGTTTTATCTGTTGTTTGTCGGTGAACGCTCTCCTGAGTAGGACAAATC
CGCCGGGAGCGGATTTGAACGTTGCGAAGCAACGGCCCGGAGGGTGGCGGGCAGGACGCCCGCCATAAAC
TGCCAGGCATCAAATTAAGCAGAAGGCCATCCTGACGGATGGCCTTTTTGCGTTTCTACAAACTCTTTTG
TTTATTTTTCTAAATACATTCAAATATGTATCCGCTCATGAGACAATAACCCTGATAAATGCTTCAATAA
TATTGAAAAAGGAAGAGTATGAGTATTCAACATTTCCGTGTCGCCCTTATTCCCTTTTTTGCGGCATTTT
GCCTTCCTGTTTTTGCTCACCCAGAAACGCTGGTGAAAGTAAAAGATGCTGAAGATCAGTTGGGTGCA
