>Addgene plasmid #36275 | pHE-2 | addgene partial sequence | sequence record 49952 | ARA_promoter-F 5'-ctgacgctttttatcgcaactctctactg-3'
CTAGCGAATTCGAGCTCGGTACCCGGGGATCCTCTAGAAATAATTTTGTTTAACTTTAAGAAGGAGATAT
ACATATGTGGCGTTTTTTTTATACCAGCTTGCTTTTAATTTGCCAGCCGTTGATATTGTGTTTTATTGGC
TTGCTCAGTGTTAAATCTCCACGTTATCGTCAGCGTTTGGCTGAACGTTATGGTTTTTATGGCAATGCGT
CTTGCCCACCACCACAAGGGATCTTTATCCACGCAGCCTCCGTAGGGGAAGTGATTGCTGCGACACCGCT
GGTTCGTCAATTGCAACAAGATTATCCACATTTATCCATTACTTTTACGACTTTTACGCCCACAGGTTCA
GAGCGCGTCAAAGCCACTTTTGGAGATAGTGTTTTTCATTATTATCTCCCCCTTGATTTACCTTTTTCGA
TCCATCGTTTTATTAATTTTGTACAACCTAAATTATGTATCGTGATGGAAACCGAACTATGGCCTAACCT
GATTGCGGCGCTACATAAACGTAAAATTCCGCTGGTGATCGCTAACGCGCGACTCTCTGCCCGCTCGGCC
GCAGGTTATGCCAAACTGGGTAAATTCGTCCGTCGCTTGCTGCGTCGTATTACGCTGATTGCTGCGCAAA
ATGAAGAAGATGGTGCACGTTTTGTGGCGCTGGGCGCAAAAAATAATCAGGTGACCGTTACCGGTAGCCT
GAAATTCGATATTTCTGTAACGCCGCAGTTGGCTGCTAAAGCCGTGACGCTGCGCCGCCAGTGGGCACCA
CACCGCCCGGTATGGATTGCCACCAGCACTCACGAAGGCGA
